>Addgene plasmid #48430 | pFUSB4_ATTG | depositor full sequence | sequence record 70130 | Full Sequence
ATGTTTTCCCAGTCACGACGTTGTAAAACGACGGCCAGTCTTAAGCGTCTCATGGCCTGACCCCGGACCA
AGTGGTGGCCTATCGCCAGCAACATTGGCGGCAAGCAAGCGCTCGAAACGGTGCAGCGGCTGTTGCCGGT
GCTGTGCCAGGACCATGGCCTGACCCCGGACCAAGTGGTGGCTATCGCCAGCAACGGTGGCGGCAAGCAA
GCGCTCGAAACGGTGCAGCGGCTGTTGCCGGTGCTGTGCCAGGACCATGGCCTGACCCCGGACCAAGTGG
TGGCTATCGCCAGCAACGGTGGCGGCAAGCAAGCGCTCGAAACGGTGCAGCGGCTGTTGCCGGTGCTGTG
CCAGGACCATGGCCTGACCCCGGACCAAGTGGTGGCTATCGCCAGCAACAATGGCGGCAAGCAAGCGCTC
GAAACGGTGCAGCGGCTGTTGCCGGTGCTGTGCCAGGACCATGGCCTGACCCCGGACCAAGTGGTGGCTA
TCGAGACGTCTAGACCAGCCAGGACAGAAATGCCTCGACTTCGCTGCTACCCAAGGTTGCCGGGTGACGC
ACACCGTGGAAACGGATGAAGGCACGAACCCAGTGGACATAAGCCTGTTCGGTTCGTAAGCTGTAATGCA
AGTAGCGTATGCGCTCACGCAACTGGTCCAGAACCTTGACCGAACGCAGCGGTGGTAACGGCGCAGTGGC
GGTTTTCATGGCTTGTTATGACTGTTTTTTTGGGGTACAGTCTATGCCTCGGGCATCCAAGCAGCAAGCG
CGTTACGCCGTGGGTCGATGTTTGATGTTATGGAGCAGCAACGATGTTACGCAGCAGGGCAGTCGCCCTA
AAACAAAGTTAAACATTATGAGGGAAGCGGTGATCGCCGAAGTATCGACTCAACTATCAGAGGTAGTTGG
CGTCATCGAGCGCCATCTCGAACCGACGTTGCTGGCCGTACATTTGTACGGCTCCGCAGTGGATGGCGGC
CTGAAGCCACACAGTGATATTGATTTGCTGGTTACGGTGACCGTAAGGCTTGATGAAACAACGCGGCGAG
CTTTGATCAACGACCTTTTGGAAACTTCGGCTTCCCCTGGAGAGAGCGAGATTCTCCGCGCTGTAGAAGT
CACCATTGTTGTGCACGACGACATCATTCCGTGGCGTTATCCAGCTAAGCGCGAACTGCAATTTGGAGAA
TGGCAGCGCAATGACATTCTTGCAGGTATCTTCGAGCCAGCCACGATCGACATTGATCTGGCTATCTTGC
TGACAAAAGCAAGAGAACATAGCGTTGCCTTGGTAGGTCCAGCGGCGGAGGAACTCTTTGATCCGGTTCC
TGAACAGGATCTATTTGAGGCGCTAAATGAAACCTTAACGCTATGGAACTCGCCGCCCGACTGGGCTGGC
GATGAGCGAAATGTAGTGCTTACGTTGTCCCGCATTTGGTACAGCGCAGTAACCGGCAAAATCGCGCCGA
AGGATGTCGCTGCCGACTGGGCAATGGAGCGCCTGCCGGCCCAGTATCAGCCCGTCATACTTGAAGCTAG
ACAGGCTTATCTTGGACAAGAAGAAGATCGCTTGGCCTCGCGCGCAGATCAGTTGGAAGAATTTGTCCAC
TACGTGAAAGGCGAGATCACCAAGGTAGTCGGCAAATAACCCTCGAGCCACCCATGACCAAAATCCCTTA
ACGTGAGTTACGCGTCGTTCCACTGAGCGTCAGACCCCGTAGAAAAGATCAAAGGATCTTCTTGAGATCC
TTTTTTTCTGCGCGTAATCTGCTGCTTGCAAACAAAAAAACCACCGCTACCAGCGGTGGTTTGTTTGCCG
GATCAAGAGCTACCAACTCTTTTTCCGAAGGTAACTGGCTTCAGCAGAGCGCAGATACCAAATACTGTCC
TTCTAGTGTAGCCGTAGTTAGGCCACCACTTCAAGAACTCTGTAGCACCGCCTACATACCTCGCTCTGCT
AATCCTGTTACCAGTGGCTGCTGCCAGTGGCGATAAGTCGTGTCTTACCGGGTTGGACTCAAGACGATAG
TTACCGGATAAGGCGCAGCGGTCGGGCTGAACGGGGGGTTCGTGCACACAGCCCAGCTTGGAGCGAACGA
CCTACACCGAACTGAGATACCTACAGCGTGAGCATTGAGAAAGCGCCACGCTTCCCGAAGGGAGAAAGGC
GGACAGGTATCCGGTAAGCGGCAGGGTCGGAACAGGAGAGCGCACGAGGGAGCTTCCAGGGGGAAACGCC
TGGTATCTTTATAGTCCTGTCGGGTTTCGCCACCTCTGACTTGAGCGTCGATTTTTGTGATGCTCGTCAG
GGGGGCGGAGCCTATGGAAAAACGCCAGCAACGCGGCCTTTTTACGGTTCCTGGCCTTTTGCTGGCCTTT
TGCTCACATGTTCTTTCCTGCGTTATCCCCTGATTCTGTGGATAACCGTATTACCGCCTTTGAGTGAGCT
GATACCGCTCGCCGCAGCCGAACGACCGAGCGCAGCGAGTCAGTGAGCGAGGAAGCGGAAGAGCGCCCAA
TACGCAAACCGCCTCTCCCCGCGCGTTGGCCGATTCATTAATGCAGCTGGCACGACAGGTTTCCCGACTG
GAAAGCGGGCAGTGAGCGCAACGCAATTAATACGCGTACCGCTAGCCAGGAAGAGTTTGTAGAAACGCAA
AAAGGCCATCCGTCAGGATGGCCTTCTGCTTAGTTTGATGCCTGGCAGTTTATGGCGGGCGTCCTGCCCG
CCACCCTCCGGGCCGTTGCTTCACAACGTTCAAATCCGCTCCCGGCGGATTTGTCCTACTCAGGAGAGCG
TTCACCGACAAACAACAGATAAAACGAAAGGCCCAGTCTTCCGACTGAGCCTTTCGTTTTATTTGATGCC
TGGCAGTTCCCTACTCTCGCGTTAACGCTAGCATGG
Features (pLannotate 1.2.2; 8 found; start..end, strand, type, name):
      3..39      -  CDS            lacZα (fragment): LacZα fragment of β-galactosidase; lacZ fragment
    596..619     +  promoter       Pc promoter (fragment): intI1 (promoter lies within the coding sequence); class 1 integron promoter
    795..851     +  CDS            GmR (fragment): gentamycin acetyltransferase; aacC1; confers resistance to gentamycin
    858..1649    +  CDS            SmR: aminoglycoside adenylyltransferase (Murphy, 1985); aadA; confers resistance to spectinomycin and streptomycin
   1742..2330    +  rep_origin     ori: high-copy-number ColE1/pMB1/pBR322/pUC origin of replication
   2513..2605    +  CDS            lacI (fragment): lac repressor; lacI; The lac repressor binds to the lac operator to inhibit transcription in E. coli. This inhibition can be relieved by adding lactose or isopropyl-β-D-thiogalactopyranoside (IPTG).
   2660..2687    -  terminator     rrnB T2 terminator: transcription terminator T2 from the E. coli rrnB gene
   2819..2862    +  terminator     rrnB T1 terminator: Escherichia coli rrnB; transcription terminator T1 from the E. coli rrnB gene
