[The description below was written by a language model from this plasmid's Addgene catalogue record and pLannotate feature annotations shown in this document.]
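Description:
pFUSB4_ATTG is a small (about 2.9 kb) bacterial intermediate plasmid from a Golden Gate TALEN assembly system. It is built on the pFUS_B4 array vector and carries a pre-assembled block of four synthetic TAL effector repeats. The insert is recorded as the RVD series NI NG NG NN, which under the standard TALE recognition code reads the bases A, T, T and G, hence the plasmid name. The repository classifies it under mammalian expression and TALEN, but the feature table shows no eukaryotic promoter, nuclease domain or polyadenylation signal. The plasmid therefore appears to serve as a repeat-module donor rather than as an expression construct in its own right.

Propagation in E. coli relies on a high-copy ColE1/pUC-type origin. Selection uses the aadA aminoglycoside adenylyltransferase gene, which confers spectinomycin and streptomycin resistance. The short Pc integron promoter fragment and gentamicin acetyltransferase remnant just upstream of it are probably carry-over from the resistance cassette's source. Only a short lacZα fragment remains, consistent with the blue/white screening cassette of the empty pFUS vector having been replaced by the repeat array during Golden Gate cloning, which the depositor names as the construction method. A lacI fragment and the rrnB T1 and T2 terminators are also annotated as backbone elements. The automated annotation does not mark the TAL repeats themselves, so the insert is known only from the catalogue fields.

The associated publication describes a simplified 15-RVD GoldyTALEN design for in vivo genome engineering. This suggests that the plasmid belongs to a set of ready-made four-repeat modules that are combined with other arrays into a final TALEN backbone, shortening custom nuclease assembly.
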