Addgene plasmid #48430: pFUSB4_ATTG
Depositing lab: Stephen Ekker. Depositing organization: Mayo Foundation for Medical Education and Research. Publication: High Efficiency In Vivo Genome Engineering with a Simplified 15-RVD GoldyTALEN Design. Ma AC, Lee HB, Clark KJ, Ekker SC. PLoS One. 2013 May 29;8(5):e65259. doi: 10.1371/journal.pone.0065259. Print 2013. PubMed 23734242.
Backbone
  Vector backbone: pFUS_B4
  Vector type: Mammalian Expression, TALEN
Growth in bacteria
  Bacterial resistance: Spectinomycin, 50 μg/mL
  Growth temperature: 37°C
  Growth strain: Top10
  Copy number: Unknown
Gene/Insert
  Gene/Insert name: RVD sequence: NI NG NG NN
  Species: Synthetic
  Cloning method: Unknown
  Sequencing primers: 5′ ttgatgcctggcagttccct; 3′ cgaaccgaacaggcttatgt
Terms and licenses: Academic/Nonprofit Terms; Industry Terms: Not Available to Industry
Depositor comments: Plasmid was created using Golden Gate cloning.
How to cite: pFUSB4_ATTG was a gift from Stephen Ekker (Addgene plasmid # 48430 ; http://n2t.net/addgene:48430 ; RRID:Addgene_48430)
