>Addgene plasmid #48430 | pFUSB4_ATTG | addgene partial sequence | sequence record 70816 | pCR8_F1 5'-ttgatgcctggcagttccct-3'
TTGTAAAACGACGGCCAGTCTTAAGCGTCTCATGGCCTGACCCCGGACCAAGTGGTGGCTATCGCCAGCA
ACATTGGCGGCAAGCAAGCGCTCGAAACGGTGCAGCGGCTGTTGCCGGTGCTGTGCCAGGACCATGGCCT
GACCCCGGACCAAGTGGTGGCTATCGCCAGCAACGGTGGCGGCAAGCAAGCGCTCGAAACGGTGCAGCGG
CTGTTGCCGGTGCTGTGCCAGGACCATGGCCTGACCCCGGACCAAGTGGTGGCTATCGCCAGCAACGGTG
GCGGCAAGCAAGCGCTCGAAACGGTGCAGCGGCTGTTGCCGGTGCTGTGCCAGGACCATGGCCTGACCCC
GGACCAAGTGGTGGCTATCGCCAGCAACAATGGCGGCAAGCAAGCGCTCGAAACGGTGCAGCGGCTGTTG
CCGGTGCTGTGCCAGGACCATGGCCTGACCCCGGACCAAGTGGTGGCTATCGAGACGTCTAGACCAGCCA
GGACAGAAATGCCTCGACTTCGCTGCTACCCAAGGTTGCCGGGTGACGCACACCGTGGAAACGGATGAAG
GCACGAACCCAGTGGACATAAGCCTGTTCGGTTCGTAAGCTGTAATGCAAGTAGCGTATGCGCTCACGCA
ACTGGTCCAGAACCTTGACCGAACGCAGCGGTGGTAACGGCGCAGTGGCGGTTTTCATGGCTTGTTATGA
CTGTTTTTTTGGGGTACAGTCTATGCCTCGGGCATCCAAGCAGCAAGCGCGTTACGCCGTGGGTCGATGT
TTGATGTTATGGAGCAGCAACGATGTTACGCAGCAGGGCAGTCGCCCTAAAACAAAGTTAAACATTATGA
GGGAAGCGGTGATCGCCGAAGTATCGACTCAACTATCAAA
